Addgene plasmid #87211: pg-ODD-EGFP
Purpose: HIF-1a's ODD domain fused to EGFP
Depositing lab: Violaine Sée. Depositing organization: University of Liverpool. Publication: Tight control of hypoxia-inducible factor-alpha transient dynamics is essential for cell survival in hypoxia. Bagnall J, Leedale J, Taylor SE, Spiller DG, White MR, Sharkey KJ, Bearon RN, See V. J Biol Chem. 2014 Feb 28;289(9):5549-64. doi: 10.1074/jbc.M113.500405. Epub 2014 Jan 6. PubMed 24394419.
Backbone
  Vector backbone: unknown
  Vector type: Mammalian Expression
Growth in bacteria
  Bacterial resistance: Kanamycin, 50 μg/mL
  Growth temperature: 37°C
  Growth strain: DH5alpha
  Copy number: High Copy
Gene/Insert
  Gene/Insert name: HIF-1a ODD domain
  Species: H. sapiens (human)
  Mutation: ODD domain (AA 530-652)
  Entrez Gene: HIF1A (a.k.a. HIF-1-alpha, HIF-1A, HIF-1alpha, HIF1, HIF1-ALPHA, MOP1, PASD8, bHLHe78)
  Promoter: CMV
  Tag / fusion protein: EGFP (C terminal on insert)
  Cloning method: Gateway Cloning
  Sequencing primers: 5′ CMV-F
Terms and licenses: Academic/Nonprofit Terms; Industry Terms: Not Available to Industry
How to cite: pg-ODD-EGFP was a gift from Violaine Sée (Addgene plasmid # 87211 ; http://n2t.net/addgene:87211 ; RRID:Addgene_87211)
