[The description below was written by a language model from this plasmid's Addgene catalogue record and pLannotate feature annotations shown in this document.]
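Description:
pg-ODD-EGFP is a mammalian expression plasmid of about 5.2 kb that produces the oxygen-dependent degradation (ODD) domain of human HIF-1α fused to EGFP. The catalogue lists the backbone as unknown, but the annotated features show the parts present. These are a high-copy ColE1/pUC-type origin, an f1 origin and a single NeoR/KanR (Tn5 aminoglycoside phosphotransferase) cassette. That cassette is driven in tandem by a bacterial bla-type promoter and the SV40 enhancer/early promoter and ends in the HSV TK polyadenylation signal. This arrangement gives kanamycin selection in E. coli and could support G418 selection in mammalian cells. Short hits annotated as ble, bGH poly(A) and SV40 large T antigen are only fragments and are probably not functional elements. The CMV enhancer fragment at the end of the record is simply the enhancer continuing across the circular junction.

The expression unit uses the CMV immediate-early enhancer and promoter. Downstream, the HIF1A fragment (residues 530–652 according to the record) is flanked by attB1 and attB2 sites, consistent with insertion by Gateway recombination into a destination vector. Remnants of a multiple cloning site lie on either side. EGFP follows on the C-terminal side of the insert, and the transcript is terminated by the SV40 poly(A) signal.

The ODD domain is the region of HIF-1α that undergoes oxygen-dependent prolyl hydroxylation, leading to VHL-mediated proteasomal degradation. Fusing it to EGFP should therefore make fluorescence levels sensitive to oxygen. The associated publication concerns HIF-α dynamics in hypoxia, so the construct is likely used as a live-cell fluorescent reporter of ODD-dependent protein stability.
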