Features (pLannotate 1.2.2; 19 found; start..end, strand, type, name):
      1..304     +  enhancer       CMV enhancer: human cytomegalovirus immediate early enhancer
    305..508     +  promoter       CMV promoter: human cytomegalovirus (CMV) immediate early promoter
    531..563     +  misc_feature   MCS (fragment): multiple cloning site
    563..587     +  protein_bind   attB1: mutant version of attB; recombination site for the Gateway® BP reaction BP Clonase™
    596..964     +  CDS            HIF1A (fragment): HIF1A_HUMAN - Also known as BHLHE78, MOP1 From Homo sapiens (Human).
    966..990     -  protein_bind   attB2: mutant version of attB; recombination site for the Gateway® BP reaction BP Clonase™
    995..1041    +  misc_feature   MCS (fragment): multiple cloning site
   1055..1774    +  CDS            EGFP: the original enhanced GFP (Yang et al., 1996) mammalian codon-optimized
   1791..1874    +  CDS            large T antigen (fragment): large T antigen from SV40 (simian virus 40)
   1897..2018    +  polyA_signal   SV40 poly(A) signal: SV40 polyadenylation signal
   2052..2480    -  rep_origin     f1 ori (sequence partly withheld): f1 bacteriophage origin of replication; arrow indicates direction of (+) strand synthesis
   2507..2611    +  promoter       AmpR promoter: bla
   2613..2970    +  promoter       SV40 promoter: SV40 enhancer and early promoter
   3005..3799    +  CDS            NeoR/KanR: aminoglycoside phosphotransferase from Tn5; aph(3')-II (or nptII); confers resistance to neomycin, kanamycin, and G418 (Geneticin®)
   3820..3972    +  CDS            ble (fragment): BLE_KLEPN - Experimental evidence at protein level: Swiss-Prot protein existence level 1. Binding protein with a strong affinity to the bleomycin family of antibiotics. Binds to CL990; an antimitotic-antibiotic compound. From Klebsiella pneumoniae.
   4031..4078    +  polyA_signal   HSV TK poly(A) signal: herpes simplex virus thymidine kinase polyadenylation signal (Cole and Stacy, 1985)
   4169..4185    -  polyA_signal   bGH poly(A) signal (fragment): bovine growth hormone polyadenylation signal
   4407..4995    +  rep_origin     ori: high-copy-number ColE1/pMB1/pBR322/pUC origin of replication
   5110..5169    +  enhancer       CMV enhancer (fragment): human cytomegalovirus immediate early enhancer
>Addgene plasmid #87211 | pg-ODD-EGFP | addgene full sequence | sequence record 173858 | Addgene NGS Result
CGTTACATAACTTACGGTAAATGGCCCGCCTGGCTGACCGCCCAACGACCCCCGCCCATTGACGTCAATA
ATGACGTATGTTCCCATAGTAACGCCAATAGGGACTTTCCATTGACGTCAATGGGTGGAGTATTTACGGT
AAACTGCCCACTTGGCAGTACATCAAGTGTATCATATGCCAAGTACGCCCCCTATTGACGTCAATGACGG
TAAATGGCCCGCCTGGCATTATGCCCAGTACATGACCTTATGGGACTTTCCTACTTGGCAGTACATCTAC
GTATTAGTCATCGCTATTACCATGGTGATGCGGTTTTGGCAGTACATCAATGGGCGTGGATAGCGGTTTG
ACTCACGGGGATTTCCAAGTCTCCACCCCATTGACGTCAATGGGAGTTTGTTTTGGCACCAAAATCAACG
GGACTTTCCAAAATGTCGTAACAACTCCGCCCCATTGACGCAAATGGGCGGTAGGCGTGTACGGTGGGAG
GTCTATATAAGCAGAGCTGGTTTAGTGAACCGTCAGATCCGCTAGCGCTACCGGACTCAGATCTCGAGAT
CAACAAGTTTGTACAAAAAAGCAGGCTTCACCATGGAATTCAAGTTGGAATTGGTAGAAAAACTTTTTGC
TGAAGACACAGAAGCAAAGAACCCATTTTCTACTCAGGACACAGATTTAGACTTGGAGATGTTAGCTCCC
TATATCCCAATGGATGATGACTTCCAGTTACGTTCCTTCGATCAGTTGTCACCATTAGAAAGCAGTTCCG
CAAGCCCTGAAAGCGCAAGTCCTCAAAGCACAGTTACAGTATTCCAGCAGACTCAAATACAAGAACCTAC
TGCTAATGCCACCACTACCACTGCCACCACTGATGAATTAAAAACAGTGACAAAAGACCGTATGGAAGAC
ATTAAAATATTGATTGCATCTCCATCTCCTACCCACATACATAAAGAAACTACTGACCCAGCTTTCTTGT
ACAAAGTGGTTGATCTCAAGCTTCGAATTCTGCAGTCGACGGTACCGCGGGCCCGGGATCCACCGGTCGC
CACCATGGTGAGCAAGGGCGAGGAGCTGTTCACCGGGGTGGTGCCCATCCTGGTCGAGCTGGACGGCGAC
GTAAACGGCCACAAGTTCAGCGTGTCCGGCGAGGGCGAGGGCGATGCCACCTACGGCAAGCTGACCCTGA
AGTTCATCTGCACCACCGGCAAGCTGCCCGTGCCCTGGCCCACCCTCGTGACCACCCTGACCTACGGCGT
GCAGTGCTTCAGCCGCTACCCCGACCACATGAAGCAGCACGACTTCTTCAAGTCCGCCATGCCCGAAGGC
TACGTCCAGGAGCGCACCATCTTCTTCAAGGACGACGGCAACTACAAGACCCGCGCCGAGGTGAAGTTCG
AGGGCGACACCCTGGTGAACCGCATCGAGCTGAAGGGCATCGACTTCAAGGAGGACGGCAACATCCTGGG
GCACAAGCTGGAGTACAACTACAACAGCCACAACGTCTATATCATGGCCGACAAGCAGAAGAACGGCATC
AAGGTGAACTTCAAGATCCGCCACAACATCGAGGACGGCAGCGTGCAGCTCGCCGACCACTACCAGCAGA
ACACCCCCATCGGCGACGGCCCCGTGCTGCTGCCCGACAACCACTACCTGAGCACCCAGTCCGCCCTGAG
CAAAGACCCCAACGAGAAGCGCGATCACATGGTCCTGCTGGAGTTCGTGACCGCCGCCGGGATCACTCTC
GGCATGGACGAGCTGTACAAGTAAAGCGGCCGCGACTCTAGATCATAATCAGCCATACCACATTTGTAGA
GGTTTTACTTGCTTTAAAAAACCTCCCACACCTCCCCCTGAACCTGAAACATAAAATGAATGCAATTGTT
GTTGTTAACTTGTTTATTGCAGCTTATAATGGTTACAAATAAAGCAATAGCATCACAAATTTCACAAATA
AAGCATTTTTTTCACTGCATTCTAGTTGTGGTTTGTCCAAACTCATCAATGTATCTTAAGGCGTAAATTG
TAAGCGTTAATATTTTGTTAAAATTCGCGTTAAATTTTTGTTAAATCAGCTCATTTTTTAACCAATAGGC
CGAAATCGGCAAAATCCCTTATAAATCAAAAGAATAGACCGAGATAGGGT
[37 nt withheld, positions 2151-2187]
AAAGAACGTGGACTCCAACGTCAAAGG
[49 nt withheld, positions 2215-2263]
T
[91 nt withheld, positions 2265-2355]
G
[124 nt withheld, positions 2357-2480]
CAGGTGGCACTTTTCGGGGAAATGTGCGCGGAACCCCTATTTGTTTATTTTTCTAAATACATTCAAATAT
GTATCCGCTCATGAGACAATAACCCTGATAAATGCTTCAATAATATTGAAAAAGGAAGAGTCCTGAGGCG
GAAAGAACCAGCTGTGGAATGTGTGTCAGTTAGGGTGTGGAAAGTCCCCAGGCTCCCCAGCAGGCAGAAG
TATGCAAAGCATGCATCTCAATTAGTCAGCAACCAGGTGTGGAAAGTCCCCAGGCTCCCCAGCAGGCAGA
AGTATGCAAAGCATGCATCTCAATTAGTCAGCAACCATAGTCCCGCCCCTAACTCCGCCCATCCCGCCCC
TAACTCCGCCCAGTTCCGCCCATTCTCCGCCCCATGGCTGACTAATTTTTTTTATTTATGCAGAGGCCGA
GGCCGCCTCGGCCTCTGAGCTATTCCAGAAGTAGTGAGGAGGCTTTTTTGGAGGCCTAGGCTTTTGCAAA
GATCGATCAAGAGACAGGATGAGGATCGTTTCGCATGATTGAACAAGATGGATTGCACGCAGGTTCTCCG
GCCGCTTGGGTGGAGAGGCTATTCGGCTATGACTGGGCACAACAGACAATCGGCTGCTCTGATGCCGCCG
TGTTCCGGCTGTCAGCGCAGGGGCGCCCGGTTCTTTTTGTCAAGACCGACCTGTCCGGTGCCCTGAATGA
ACTGCAAGACGAGGCAGCGCGGCTATCGTGGCTGGCCACGACGGGCGTTCCTTGCGCAGCTGTGCTCGAC
GTTGTCACTGAAGCGGGAAGGGACTGGCTGCTATTGGGCGAAGTGCCGGGGCAGGATCTCCTGTCATCTC
ACCTTGCTCCTGCCGAGAAAGTATCCATCATGGCTGATGCAATGCGGCGGCTGCATACGCTTGATCCGGC
TACCTGCCCATTCGACCACCAAGCGAAACATCGCATCGAGCGAGCACGTACTCGGATGGAAGCCGGTCTT
GTCGATCAGGATGATCTGGACGAAGAGCATCAGGGGCTCGCGCCAGCCGAACTGTTCGCCAGGCTCAAGG
CGAGCATGCCCGACGGCGAGGATCTCGTCGTGACCCATGGCGATGCCTGCTTGCCGAATATCATGGTGGA
AAATGGCCGCTTTTCTGGATTCATCGACTGTGGCCGGCTGGGTGTGGCGGACCGCTATCAGGACATAGCG
TTGGCTACCCGTGATATTGCTGAAGAGCTTGGCGGCGAATGGGCTGACCGCTTCCTCGTGCTTTACGGTA
TCGCCGCTCCCGATTCGCAGCGCATCGCCTTCTATCGCCTTCTTGACGAGTTCTTCTGAGCGGGACTCTG
GGGTTCGAAATGACCGACCAAGCGACGCCCAACCTGCCATCACGAGATTTCGATTCCACCGCCGCCTTCT
ATGAAAGGTTGGGCTTCGGAATCGTTTTCCGGGACGCCGGCTGGATGATCCTCCAGCGCGGGGATCTCAT
GCTGGAGTTCTTCGCCCACCCTAGGGGGAGGCTAACTGAAACACGGAAGGAGACAATACCGGAAGGAACC
CGCGCTATGACGGCAATAAAAAGACAGAATAAAACGCACGGTGTTGGGTCGTTTGTTCATAAACGCGGGG
TTCGGTCCCAGGGCTGGCACTCTGTCGATACCCCACCGAGACCCCATTGGGGCCAATACGCCCGCGTTTC
TTCCTTTTCCCCACCCCACCCCCCAAGTTCGGGTGAAGGCCCAGGGCTCGCAGCCAACGTCGGGGCGGCA
GGCCCTGCCATAGCCTCAGGTTACTCATATATACTTTAGATTGATTTAAAACTTCATTTTTAATTTAAAA
GGATCTAGGTGAAGATCCTTTTTGATAATCTCATGACCAAAATCCCTTAACGTGAGTTTTCGTTCCACTG
AGCGTCAGACCCCGTAGAAAAGATCAAAGGATCTTCTTGAGATCCTTTTTTTCTGCGCGTAATCTGCTGC
TTGCAAACAAAAAAACCACCGCTACCAGCGGTGGTTTGTTTGCCGGATCAAGAGCTACCAACTCTTTTTC
CGAAGGTAACTGGCTTCAGCAGAGCGCAGATACCAAATACTGTTCTTCTAGTGTAGCCGTAGTTAGGCCA
CCACTTCAAGAACTCTGTAGCACCGCCTACATACCTCGCTCTGCTAATCCTGTTACCAGTGGCTGCTGCC
AGTGGCGATAAGTCGTGTCTTACCGGGTTGGACTCAAGACGATAGTTACCGGATAAGGCGCAGCGGTCGG
GCTGAACGGGGGGTTCGTGCACACAGCCCAGCTTGGAGCGAACGACCTACACCGAACTGAGATACCTACA
GCGTGAGCTATGAGAAAGCGCCACGCTTCCCGAAGGGAGAAAGGCGGACAGGTATCCGGTAAGCGGCAGG
GTCGGAACAGGAGAGCGCACGAGGGAGCTTCCAGGGGGAAACGCCTGGTATCTTTATAGTCCTGTCGGGT
TTCGCCACCTCTGACTTGAGCGTCGATTTTTGTGATGCTCGTCAGGGGGGCGGAGCCTATGGAAAAACGC
CAGCAACGCGGCCTTTTTACGGTTCCTGGCCTTTTGCTGGCCTTTTGCTCACATGTTCTTTCCTGCGTTA
TCCCCTGATTCTGTGGATAACCGTATTACCGCCATGCATTAGTTATTAATAGTAATCAATTACGGGGTCA
TTAGTTCATAGCCCATATATGGAGTTCCG
